>Addgene plasmid #177414 | mCerulean3-BclXL-Cb5-pEGFP-C1 | addgene full sequence | sequence record 348199 | Addgene NGS Result
TAGTTATTAATAGTAATCAATTACGGGGTCATTAGTTCATAGCCCATATATGGAGTTCCGCGTTACATAA
CTTACGGTAAATGGCCCGCCTGGCTGACCGCCCAACGACCCCCGCCCATTGACGTCAATAATGACGTATG
TTCCCATAGTAACGCCAATAGGGACTTTCCATTGACGTCAATGGGTGGAGTATTTACGGTAAACTGCCCA
CTTGGCAGTACATCAAGTGTATCATATGCCAAGTACGCCCCCTATTGACGTCAATGACGGTAAATGGCCC
GCCTGGCATTATGCCCAGTACATGACCTTATGGGACTTTCCTACTTGGCAGTACATCTACGTATTAGTCA
TCGCTATTACCATGGTGATGCGGTTTTGGCAGTACATCAATGGGCGTGGATAGCGGTTTGACTCACGGGG
ATTTCCAAGTCTCCACCCCATTGACGTCAATGGGAGTTTGTTTTGGCACCAAAATCAACGGGACTTTCCA
AAATGTCGTAACAACTCCGCCCCATTGACGCAAATGGGCGGTAGGCGTGTACGGTGGGAGGTCTATATAA
GCAGAGCTGGTTTAGTGAACCGTCAGATCCGCTAGCGCTACCGGTCGCCACCATGGTGAGCAAGGGCGAG
GAGCTGTTCACCGGGGTGGTGCCCATCCTGGTCGAGCTGGACGGCGACGTAAACGGCCACAAGTTCAGCG
TGTCCGGCGAGGGCGAGGGCGATGCCACCTACGGCAAGCTGACCCTGAAGTTCATCTGCACCACCGGCAA
GCTGCCCGTGCCCTGGCCCACCCTCGTGACCACCCTGAGCTGGGGCGTGCAGTGCTTCGCCCGCTACCCC
GACCACATGAAGCAGCACGACTTCTTCAAGTCCGCCATGCCCGAAGGCTACGTCCAGGAGCGCACCATCT
TCTTCAAGGACGACGGCAACTACAAGACCCGCGCCGAGGTGAAGTTCGAGGGCGACACCCTGGTGAACCG
CATCGAGCTGAAGGGCATCGACTTCAAGGAGGACGGCAACATCCTGGGGCACAAGCTGGAGTACAACGCC
ATCCACGGCAACGTCTATATCACCGCCGACAAGCAGAAGAACGGCATCAAGGCCAACTTCGGCCTCAACT
GCAACATCGAGGACGGCAGCGTGCAGCTCGCCGACCACTACCAGCAGAACACCCCCATCGGCGACGGCCC
CGTGCTGCTGCCCGACAACCACTACCTGAGCACCCAGTCCAAGCTGAGCAAAGACCCCAACGAGAAGCGC
GATCACATGGTCCTGCTGGAGTTCGTGACCGCCGCCGGGATCACTCTCGGCATGGACGAGCTGTACAAGT
CCGGACTCAGATCTCGAGAAATGAGCCAAAGCAACCGGGAGCTGGTGGTTGACTTTCTCTCCTACAAGCT
TTCCCAGAAAGGATACAGCTGGAGTCAGTTTAGTGATGTGGAAGAGAACAGGACTGAGGCCCCAGAAGGG
ACTGAATCGGAGATGGAGACCCCCAGTGCCATCAATGGCAACCCATCCTGGCACCTGGCAGACAGCCCCG
CGGTGAATGGAGCCACTGGCCACAGCAGCAGTTTGGATGCCCGGGAGGTGATCCCCATGGCAGCAGTAAA
GCAAGCGCTGAGGGAGGCAGGCGACGAGTTTGAACTGCGGTACCGGCGGGCATTCAGTGACCTGACATCC
CAGCTCCACATCACCCCAGGGACAGCATATCAGAGCTTTGAACAGGTAGTGAATGAACTCTTCCGGGATG
GGGTAAACTGGGGTCGCATTGTGGCCTTTTTCTCCTTCGGCGGGGCACTGTGCGTGGAAAGCGTAGACAA
GGAGATGCAGGTATTGGTGAGTCGGATCGCAGCTTGGATGGCCACTTACCTGAATGACCACCTAGAGCCT
TGGATCCAGGAGAACGGCGGCTGGGATACTTTTGTGGAACTCTATGGGAACAATGCAGCAGCCGAGAGCC
GAAAGGGCCAGGAACGCTTCCTTAAGATCACTACCGTTGAATCGAACTCTAGTTGGTGGACTAACTGGGT
TATCCCTGCGATCTCTGCTCTGGTTGTAGCGCTGATGTACCGTCTGTACATGGCTGAAGATTAATGAGAA
TTGCTCTAGATAACTGATCATAATCAGCCATACCACATTTGTAGAGGTTTTACTTGCTTTAAAAAACCTC
CCACACCTCCCCCTGAACCTGAAACATAAAATGAATGCAATTGTTGTTGTTAACTTGTTTATTGCAGCTT
ATAATGGTTACAAATAAAGCAATAGCATCACAAATTTCACAAATAAAGCATTTTTTTCACTGCATTCTAG
TTGTGGTTTGTCCAAACTCATCAATGTATCTTAACGCGTAAATTGTAAGCGTTAATATTTTGTTAAAATT
CGCGTTAAATTTTTGTTAAATCAGCTCATTTTTTAACCAATAGGCCGAAATCGGCAAAATCCCTTATAAA
TCAAAAGAATAGACCGAGATAGGGT
[37 nt withheld, positions 2476-2512]
AAAGAACGTGGACTCCAACGTCAAAGG
[49 nt withheld, positions 2540-2588]
T
[91 nt withheld, positions 2590-2680]
G
[124 nt withheld, positions 2682-2805]
CAGGTGGCACTTTTCGGGGAAATGTGCGCGGAACCCCTATTTGTTTATTTTTCTAAATACATTCAAATAT
GTATCCGCTCATGAGACAATAACCCTGATAAATGCTTCAATAATATTGAAAAAGGAAGAGTCCTGAGGCG
GAAAGAACCAGCTGTGGAATGTGTGTCAGTTAGGGTGTGGAAAGTCCCCAGGCTCCCCAGCAGGCAGAAG
TATGCAAAGCATGCATCTCAATTAGTCAGCAACCAGGTGTGGAAAGTCCCCAGGCTCCCCAGCAGGCAGA
AGTATGCAAAGCATGCATCTCAATTAGTCAGCAACCATAGTCCCGCCCCTAACTCCGCCCATCCCGCCCC
TAACTCCGCCCAGTTCCGCCCATTCTCCGCCCCATGGCTGACTAATTTTTTTTATTTATGCAGAGGCCGA
GGCCGCCTCGGCCTCTGAGCTATTCCAGAAGTAGTGAGGAGGCTTTTTTGGAGGCCTAGGCTTTTGCAAA
GATCGATCAAGAGACAGGATGAGGATCGTTTCGCATGATTGAACAAGATGGATTGCACGCAGGTTCTCCG
GCCGCTTGGGTGGAGAGGCTATTCGGCTATGACTGGGCACAACAGACAATCGGCTGCTCTGATGCCGCCG
TGTTCCGGCTGTCAGCGCAGGGGCGCCCGGTTCTTTTTGTCAAGACCGACCTGTCCGGTGCCCTGAATGA
ACTGCAAGACGAGGCAGCGCGGCTATCGTGGCTGGCCACGACGGGCGTTCCTTGCGCAGCTGTGCTCGAC
GTTGTCACTGAAGCGGGAAGGGACTGGCTGCTATTGGGCGAAGTGCCGGGGCAGGATCTCCTGTCATCTC
ACCTTGCTCCTGCCGAGAAAGTATCCATCATGGCTGATGCAATGCGGCGGCTGCATACGCTTGATCCGGC
TACCTGCCCATTCGACCACCAAGCGAAACATCGCATCGAGCGAGCACGTACTCGGATGGAAGCCGGTCTT
GTCGATCAGGATGATCTGGACGAAGAGCATCAGGGGCTCGCGCCAGCCGAACTGTTCGCCAGGCTCAAGG
CGAGCATGCCCGACGGCGAGGATCTCGTCGTGACCCATGGCGATGCCTGCTTGCCGAATATCATGGTGGA
AAATGGCCGCTTTTCTGGATTCATCGACTGTGGCCGGCTGGGTGTGGCGGACCGCTATCAGGACATAGCG
TTGGCTACCCGTGATATTGCTGAAGAGCTTGGCGGCGAATGGGCTGACCGCTTCCTCGTGCTTTACGGTA
TCGCCGCTCCCGATTCGCAGCGCATCGCCTTCTATCGCCTTCTTGACGAGTTCTTCTGAGCGGGACTCTG
GGGTTCGAAATGACCGACCAAGCGACGCCCAACCTGCCATCACGAGATTTCGATTCCACCGCCGCCTTCT
ATGAAAGGTTGGGCTTCGGAATCGTTTTCCGGGACGCCGGCTGGATGATCCTCCAGCGCGGGGATCTCAT
GCTGGAGTTCTTCGCCCACCCTAGGGGGAGGCTAACTGAAACACGGAAGGAGACAATACCGGAAGGAACC
CGCGCTATGACGGCAATAAAAAGACAGAATAAAACGCACGGTGTTGGGTCGTTTGTTCATAAACGCGGGG
TTCGGTCCCAGGGCTGGCACTCTGTCGATACCCCACCGAGACCCCATTGGGGCCAATACGCCCGCGTTTC
TTCCTTTTCCCCACCCCACCCCCCAAGTTCGGGTGAAGGCCCAGGGCTCGCAGCCAACGTCGGGGCGGCA
GGCCCTGCCATAGCCTCAGGTTACTCATATATACTTTAGATTGATTTAAAACTTCATTTTTAATTTAAAA
GGATCTAGGTGAAGATCCTTTTTGATAATCTCATGACCAAAATCCCTTAACGTGAGTTTTCGTTCCACTG
AGCGTCAGACCCCGTAGAAAAGATCAAAGGATCTTCTTGAGATCCTTTTTTTCTGCGCGTAATCTGCTGC
TTGCAAACAAAAAAACCACCGCTACCAGCGGTGGTTTGTTTGCCGGATCAAGAGCTACCAACTCTTTTTC
CGAAGGTAACTGGCTTCAGCAGAGCGCAGATACCAAATACTGTTCTTCTAGTGTAGCCGTAGTTAGGCCA
CCACTTCAAGAACTCTGTAGCACCGCCTACATACCTCGCTCTGCTAATCCTGTTACCAGTGGCTGCTGCC
AGTGGCGATAAGTCGTGTCTTACCGGGTTGGACTCAAGACGATAGTTACCGGATAAGGCGCAGCGGTCGG
GCTGAACGGGGGGTTCGTGCACACAGCCCAGCTTGGAGCGAACGACCTACACCGAACTGAGATACCTACA
GCGTGAGCTATGAGAAAGCGCCACGCTTCCCGAAGGGAGAAAGGCGGACAGGTATCCGGTAAGCGGCAGG
GTCGGAACAGGAGAGCGCACGAGGGAGCTTCCAGGGGGAAACGCCTGGTATCTTTATAGTCCTGTCGGGT
TTCGCCACCTCTGACTTGAGCGTCGATTTTTGTGATGCTCGTCAGGGGGGCGGAGCCTATGGAAAAACGC
CAGCAACGCGGCCTTTTTACGGTTCCTGGCCTTTTGCTGGCCTTTTGCTCACATGTTCTTTCCTGCGTTA
TCCCCTGATTCTGTGGATAACCGTATTACCGCCATGCAT
Features (pLannotate 1.2.2; 16 found; start..end, strand, type, name):
     61..364     +  enhancer       CMV enhancer: human cytomegalovirus immediate early enhancer
    365..568     +  promoter       CMV promoter: human cytomegalovirus (CMV) immediate early promoter
    613..1329    +  CDS            mCerulean3: mCerulean3 is a basic (constitutively fluorescent) cyan fluorescent protein published in 2011, derived from Aequorea victoria. It is reported to be a somewhat slowly-maturing monomer with very low acid sensitivity.
   1330..1348    +  misc_feature   MCS (fragment): multiple cloning site
   1351..1980    +  CDS            BCL2L1 (fragment): B2CL1_HUMAN - Also known as BCL2L, BCLX. Experimental evidence at protein level: Swiss-Prot protein existence level 1. Isoform Bcl-X(S) promotes apoptosis. From Homo sapiens (Human).
   1987..2091    +  CDS            Cyb5a (fragment): CYB5_RAT - Also known as Cyb5. Experimental evidence at protein level: Swiss-Prot protein existence level 1. Cytochrome b5 is a membrane-bound hemoprotein functioning as an electron carrier for several membrane-bound oxygenases. It is also involved in several steps of the sterol biosynthesis pathway, particularly in the C-6 double bond introduction during the C-6 desaturation. From Rattus norvegicus (Rat).
   2115..2199    +  CDS            large T antigen (fragment): large T antigen from SV40 (simian virus 40)
   2222..2343    +  polyA_signal   SV40 poly(A) signal: SV40 polyadenylation signal
   2377..2805    -  rep_origin     f1 ori (sequence partly withheld): f1 bacteriophage origin of replication; arrow indicates direction of (+) strand synthesis
   2832..2936    +  promoter       AmpR promoter: bla
   2938..3295    +  promoter       SV40 promoter: SV40 enhancer and early promoter
   3330..4124    +  CDS            NeoR/KanR: aminoglycoside phosphotransferase from Tn5; aph(3')-II (or nptII); confers resistance to neomycin, kanamycin, and G418 (Geneticin®)
   4145..4297    +  CDS            ble (fragment): BLE_KLEPN - Experimental evidence at protein level: Swiss-Prot protein existence level 1. Binding protein with a strong affinity to the bleomycin family of antibiotics. Binds to CL990; an antimitotic-antibiotic compound. From Klebsiella pneumoniae.
   4356..4403    +  polyA_signal   HSV TK poly(A) signal: herpes simplex virus thymidine kinase polyadenylation signal (Cole and Stacy, 1985)
   4494..4510    -  polyA_signal   bGH poly(A) signal (fragment): bovine growth hormone polyadenylation signal
   4732..5320    +  rep_origin     ori: high-copy-number ColE1/pMB1/pBR322/pUC origin of replication
