[The description below was written by a language model from this plasmid's Addgene catalogue record and pLannotate feature annotations shown in this document.]
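Description:
mCerulean3-BclXL-Cb5-pEGFP-C1 is a 5.4 kb mammalian expression plasmid built on the pEGFP-C1 backbone, in which the original EGFP coding sequence is replaced by the cyan fluorescent protein mCerulean3. It is propagated in E. coli through a high-copy ColE1/pUC-type origin and also carries an f1 phage origin. A single NeoR/KanR (Tn5 aminoglycoside phosphotransferase) gene provides both selections. It is preceded by a bacterial bla-type promoter for kanamycin resistance in bacteria and by the SV40 enhancer/early promoter for G418 selection in transfected mammalian cells, and it is terminated by the HSV TK polyadenylation signal. The short ble, bGH poly(A) and SV40 large T antigen fragments called in the annotation are most likely partial matches to backbone sequence rather than functional elements.

The expression cassette is driven by the human CMV immediate early enhancer and promoter and ends in the SV40 poly(A) signal. It encodes mCerulean3 at the N-terminus, joined through a flexible seven-residue linker derived from residual multiple cloning site sequence to the chimera Bcl-XL-Cb5. In this chimera, the body of human Bcl-XL (BCL2L1) lacks its own C-terminal membrane-binding region and carries instead the tail-anchor segment of cytochrome b5, which acts as an endoplasmic reticulum targeting sequence. The catalogue lists the insert as human, but the feature table matches the Cb5 portion to rat Cyb5a. Transfection yields a fluorescent anti-apoptotic Bcl-2 family protein directed to the ER. The record does not spell out specific applications, but such a protein lends itself to imaging its localisation and to comparing Bcl-XL activity at the ER with its activity at other membranes.
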