Addgene plasmid #177414: mCerulean3-BclXL-Cb5-pEGFP-C1
Purpose: To express mCerulean3 fused to the N-terminus of the Bcl-2 family chimera protein, Bcl-XL-Cb5: Bcl-XL with its membrane binding region swapped for Cb5 (ER targeting sequence).
Depositing lab: David Andrews. Depositing organization: Sunnybrook Research Institute.
Backbone
  Vector backbone: pEGFP-C1
  Vector type: Mammalian Expression
  Selectable markers: Neomycin (select with G418)
Growth in bacteria
  Bacterial resistance: Kanamycin, 50 μg/mL
  Growth temperature: 37°C
  Growth strain: DH5alpha
  Copy number: Unknown
Gene/Insert
  Gene/Insert name: Bcl-XL-Cb5, BclX-cb5 (alt name: CBclXL-Cb5, CBcl-XL-Cb5, mCerulean3-Bcl-XL-Cb5, mCer3-BclXL-Cb5)
  Species: H. sapiens (human)
  Promoter: CMV
  Tag / fusion protein: mCerulean3 (N terminal on insert)
  Cloning method: Restriction Enzyme
  Sequencing primers: 5′ TGACGCAAATGGGCGGTAGG; 3′ TCGCCCTTTGACGTTGGAGTCCAC
Resource information
  A portion of this plasmid was derived from a plasmid made by: See Pubmed ID: 16928273 for description of chimera Bcl-XL-Cb5 (aka BclX-Cb5). mCerulean3 sequence received from Mark Rizzo PMID: 21479270.
Terms and licenses: Academic/Nonprofit Terms; Industry Terms: Not Available to Industry
Depositor comments: Transfection of this plasmid will express mCerulean3-fused to the N-terminus of Bcl-XL-Cb5. There is a flexible, 7 aa linker "SGLRSRE", between mCerulean3 and BclXL-Cb5.
How to cite: mCerulean3-BclXL-Cb5-pEGFP-C1 was a gift from David Andrews (Addgene plasmid # 177414 ; http://n2t.net/addgene:177414 ; RRID:Addgene_177414)
